Addgene plasmid #148017: pnEA-NvHGB1_Y
Purpose: (Empty Backbone) Bacterial Expression vector
Depositing lab: Elisa Izaurralde. Depositing organization: Max Planck Institute for Developmental Biology. Publication: Deciphering correct strategies for multiprotein complex assembly by co-expression: application to complexes as large as the histone octamer. Diebold ML, Fribourg S, Koch M, Metzger T, Romier C. J Struct Biol. 2011 Aug;175(2):178-88. doi: 10.1016/j.jsb.2011.02.001. Epub 2011 Feb 12. PubMed 21320604.
Backbone
  Vector backbone: pnEA
  Vector type: Bacterial Expression
Growth in bacteria
  Bacterial resistance: Ampicillin, 100 μg/mL
  Growth temperature: 37°C
  Growth strain: DH5alpha
  Copy number: Low Copy
Gene/Insert
  Gene/Insert name: None
Terms and licenses: Academic/Nonprofit Terms; Industry Terms: Not Available to Industry
Depositor comments: Plasmids from this collection were made available to the research community and donated after the lab closed. Please note that the sequence provided by the depositing laboratory may be theoretical/predicted or based on Sanger sequencing results. There may be discrepancies between sequencing results obtained by Addgene and the depositor sequence. If an Addgene verified sequence is not available, please contact before placing your order to request that our lab fully sequence the plasmid.
How to cite: pnEA-NvHGB1_Y was a gift from Elisa Izaurralde (Addgene plasmid # 148017 ; http://n2t.net/addgene:148017 ; RRID:Addgene_148017)
