[The description below was written by a language model from this plasmid's Addgene catalogue record and pLannotate feature annotations shown in this document.]
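Description:
pnEA-NvHGB1_Y is an empty-backbone bacterial expression vector of about 5.9 kb built on the pnEA scaffold, a pET-like, pBR322-derived plasmid from a vector family designed for expression and co-expression of protein complexes in E. coli. It is propagated under ampicillin selection through a bla gene with its own promoter. It replicates from a ColE1/pMB1-type origin, and the accompanying rop gene and bom region are consistent with the low copy number stated in the catalogue entry. Several fragments of the tetracycline resistance gene and the tet promoter are scattered around the expression cassette and the lacI gene. These appear to be remnants of the pBR322 ancestor interrupted by those insertions, not a functional marker.

The expression unit consists of a T7 promoter followed by a lac operator, the phage T7 gene 10 ribosome binding site and a T7 terminator. A plasmid-borne lacI gene supplies the repressor, so transcription depends on a host providing T7 RNA polymerase and is inducible with IPTG. No gene of interest is present. Downstream of the RBS, the annotation detects a short match to a His-tag/TEV-type composite tag and a fragment of streptococcal protein G, which fits the GB1 solubility domain suggested by the plasmid name. This points to an N-terminal His-GB1 fusion partner for inserted coding sequences. However, the record does not define the name's abbreviations, the identity of any protease site, or the cloning sites. The short hit to a T7 gene 10-derived sequence just before the terminator is probably residual vector sequence. The vector is intended for cloning an open reading frame to produce a tagged, solubility-enhanced recombinant protein in E. coli.
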