Features (pLannotate 1.2.2; 20 found; start..end, strand, type, name):
    104..208     +  promoter       AmpR promoter: bla
    209..1069    +  CDS            AmpR: β-lactamase; bla; confers resistance to ampicillin, carbenicillin, and related antibiotics
   1240..1828    +  rep_origin     ori: high-copy-number ColE1/pMB1/pBR322/pUC origin of replication
   2014..2156    -  misc_feature   bom: basis of mobility region from pBR322
   2258..2449    -  CDS            rop: Rop protein, which maintains plasmids at low copy number; rop
   2466..2846    +  CDS            YPB1_ECOLX: Protein predicted: Swiss-Prot protein existence level 4. From Escherichia coli.
   3088..3712    -  CDS            TcR (fragment): tetracycline efflux protein; tet; confers resistance to tetracycline
   3727..3748    -  protein_bind   CAP binding site: CAP binding activates transcription in the presence of cAMP. E. coli catabolite activator protein
   3761..4843    -  CDS            lacI: lac repressor; lacI; The lac repressor binds to the lac operator to inhibit transcription in E. coli. This inhibition can be relieved by adding lactose or isopropyl-β-D-thiogalactopyranoside (IPTG).
   4844..4921    -  promoter       lacI promoter: lacI
   4929..5208    -  CDS            TcR (fragment): tetracycline efflux protein; tet; confers resistance to tetracycline
   5230..5248    +  promoter       T7 promoter: promoter for bacteriophage T7 RNA polymerase
   5249..5273    +  protein_bind   lac operator: The lac repressor binds to the lac operator to inhibit transcription in E. coli. This inhibition can be relieved by adding lactose or isopropyl-β-D-thiogalactopyranoside (IPTG). lac repressor encoded by lacI
   5288..5310    +  RBS            RBS: efficient ribosome binding site from bacteriophage T7 gene 10 (Olins and Rangwala, 1989)
   5329..5345    +  CDS            capTEV™ (fragment): composite tag for in vivo biotinylation, TEV protease cleavage, and 6xHis tagging
   5368..5529    +  CDS            spg (fragment): SPG1_STRSG - Experimental evidence at protein level: Swiss-Prot protein existence level 1. Binds to the constant Fc region of IgG with high affinity. From Streptococcus sp. group G.
   5633..5682    +  CDS            SET1 (fragment): solubility-enhancement tag derived from T7 phage gene 10B
   5690..5737    +  terminator     T7 terminator: transcription terminator for bacteriophage T7 RNA polymerase
   5760..5864    -  CDS            TcR (fragment): tetracycline efflux protein; tet; confers resistance to tetracycline
   5912..5940    -  promoter       tet promoter: E. coli promoter for tetracycline efflux protein gene
>Addgene plasmid #148017 | pnEA-NvHGB1_Y | depositor full sequence | sequence record 290464 | Full Sequence
TTCTTGAAGACGAAAGGGCCTCGTGATACGCCTATTTTTATAGGTTAATGTCATGATAATAATGGTTTCT
TAGACGTCAGGTGGCACTTTTCGGGGAAATGTGCGCGGAACCCCTATTTGTTTATTTTTCTAAATACATT
CAAATATGTATCCGCTCATGAGACAATAACCCTGATAAATGCTTCAATAATATTGAAAAAGGAAGAGTAT
GAGTATTCAACATTTCCGTGTCGCCCTTATTCCCTTTTTTGCGGCATTTTGCCTTCCTGTTTTTGCTCAC
CCAGAAACGCTGGTGAAAGTAAAAGATGCTGAAGATCAGTTGGGTGCACGAGTGGGTTACATCGAACTGG
ATCTCAACAGCGGTAAGATCCTTGAGAGTTTTCGCCCCGAAGAACGTTTTCCAATGATGAGCACTTTTAA
AGTTCTGCTATGTGGCGCGGTATTATCCCGTGTTGACGCCGGGCAAGAGCAACTCGGTCGCCGCATACAC
TATTCTCAGAATGACTTGGTTGAGTACTCACCAGTCACAGAAAAGCATCTTACGGATGGCATGACAGTAA
GAGAATTATGCAGTGCTGCCATAACCATGAGTGATAACACTGCGGCCAACTTACTTCTGACAACGATCGG
AGGACCGAAGGAGCTAACCGCTTTTTTGCACAACATGGGGGATCATGTAACTCGCCTTGATCGTTGGGAA
CCGGAGCTGAATGAAGCCATACCAAACGACGAGCGTGACACCACGATGCCTGCAGCAATGGCAACAACGT
TGCGCAAACTATTAACTGGCGAACTACTTACTCTAGCTTCCCGGCAACAATTAATAGACTGGATGGAGGC
GGATAAAGTTGCAGGACCACTTCTGCGCTCGGCCCTTCCGGCTGGCTGGTTTATTGCTGATAAATCTGGA
GCCGGTGAGCGTGGGTCTCGCGGTATCATTGCAGCACTGGGGCCAGATGGTAAGCCCTCCCGTATCGTAG
TTATCTACACGACGGGGAGTCAGGCAACTATGGATGAACGAAATAGACAGATCGCTGAGATAGGTGCCTC
ACTGATTAAGCATTGGTAACTGTCAGACCAAGTTTACTCATATATACTTTAGATTGATTTAAAACTTCAT
TTTTAATTTAAAAGGATCTAGGTGAAGATCCTTTTTGATAATCTCATGACCAAAATCCCTTAACGTGAGT
TTTCGTTCCACTGAGCGTCAGACCCCGTAGAAAAGATCAAAGGATCTTCTTGAGATCCTTTTTTTCTGCG
CGTAATCTGCTGCTTGCAAACAAAAAAACCACCGCTACCAGCGGTGGTTTGTTTGCCGGATCAAGAGCTA
CCAACTCTTTTTCCGAAGGTAACTGGCTTCAGCAGAGCGCAGATACCAAATACTGTCCTTCTAGTGTAGC
CGTAGTTAGGCCACCACTTCAAGAACTCTGTAGCACCGCCTACATACCTCGCTCTGCTAATCCTGTTACC
AGTGGCTGCTGCCAGTGGCGATAAGTCGTGTCTTACCGGGTTGGACTCAAGACGATAGTTACCGGATAAG
GCGCAGCGGTCGGGCTGAACGGGGGGTTCGTGCACACAGCCCAGCTTGGAGCGAACGACCTACACCGAAC
TGAGATACCTACAGCGTGAGCTATGAGAAAGCGCCACGCTTCCCGAAGGGAGAAAGGCGGACAGGTATCC
GGTAAGCGGCAGGGTCGGAACAGGAGAGCGCACGAGGGAGCTTCCAGGGGGAAACGCCTGGTATCTTTAT
AGTCCTGTCGGGTTTCGCCACCTCTGACTTGAGCGTCGATTTTTGTGATGCTCGTCAGGGGGGCGGAGCC
TATGGAAAAACGCCAGCAACGCGGCCTTTTTACGGTTCCTGGCCTTTTGCTGGCCTTTTGCTCACATGTT
CTTTCCTGCGTTATCCCCTGATTCTGTGGATAACCGTATTACCGCCTTTGAGTGAGCTGATACCGCTCGC
CGCAGCCGAACGACCGAGCGCAGCGAGTCAGTGAGCGAGGAAGCGGAAGAGCGCCTGATGCGGTATTTTC
TCCTTACGCATCTGTGCGGTATTTCACACCGCATATATGGTGCACTCTCAGTACAATCTGCTCTGATGCC
GCATAGTTAAGCCAGTATACACTCCGCTATCGCTACGTGACTGGGTCATGGCTGCGCCCCGACACCCGCC
AACACCCGCTGACGCGCCCTGACGGGCTTGTCTGCTCCCGGCATCCGCTTACAGACAAGCTGTGACCGTC
TCCGGGAGCTGCATGTGTCAGAGGTTTTCACCGTCATCACCGAAACGCGCGAGGCAGCTGCGGTAAAGCT
CATCAGCGTGGTCGTGAAGCGATTCACAGATGTCTGCCTGTTCATCCGCGTCCAGCTCGTTGAGTTTCTC
CAGAAGCGTTAATGTCTGGCTTCTGATAAAGCGGGCCATGTTAAGGGCGGTTTTTTCCTGTTTGGTCACT
GATGCCTCCGTGTAAGGGGGATTTCTGTTCATGGGGGTAATGATACCGATGAAACGAGAGAGGATGCTCA
CGATACGGGTTACTGATGATGAACATGCCCGGTTACTGGAACGTTGTGAGGGTAAACAACTGGCGGTATG
GATGCGGCGGGACCAGAGAAAAATCACTCAGGGTCAATGCCAGCGCTTCGTTAATACAGATGTAGGTGTT
CCACAGGGTAGCCAGCAGCATCCTGCGATGCAGATCCGGAACATAATGGTGCAGGGCGCTGACTTCCGCG
TTTCCAGACTTTACGAAACACGGAAACCGAAGACCATTCATGTTGTTGCTCAGGTCGCAGACGTTTTGCA
GCAGCAGTCGCTTCACGTTCGCTCGCGTATCGGTGATTCATTCTGCTAACCAGTAAGGCAACCCCGCCAG
CCTAGCCGGGTCCTCAACGACAGGAGCACGATCATGCGCACCCGTGGCCAGGACCCAACGCTGCCCGAGA
TGCGCCGCGTGCGGCTGCTGGAGATGGCGGACGCGATGGATATGTTCTGCCAAGGGTTGGTTTGCGCATT
CACAGTTCTCCGCAAGAATTGATTGGCTCCAATTCTTGGAGTGGTGAATCCGTTAGCGAGGTGCCGCCGG
CTTCCATTCAGGTCGAGGTGGCCCGGCTCCATGCACCGCGACGCAACGCGGGGAGGCAGACAAGGTATAG
GGCGGCGCCTACAATCCATGCCAACCCGTTCCATGTGCTCGCCGAGGCGGCATAAATCGCCGTGACGATC
AGCGGTCCAGTGATCGAAGTTAGGCTGGTAAGAGCCGCGAGCGATCCTTGAAGCTGTCCCTGATGGTCGT
CATCTACCTGCCTGGACAGCATGGCCTGCAACGCGGGCATCCCGATGCCGCCGGAAGCGAGAAGAATCAT
AATGGGGAAGGCCATCCAGCCTCGCGTCGCGAACGCCAGCAAGACGTAGCCCAGCGCGTCGGCCGCCATG
CCGGCGATAATGGCCTGCTTCTCGCCGAAACGTTTGGTGGCGGGACCAGTGACGAAGGCTTGAGCGAGGG
CGTGCAAGATTCCGAATACCGCAAGCGACAGGCCGATCATCGTCGCGCTCCAGCGAAAGCGGTCCTCGCC
GAAAATGACCCAGAGCGCTGCCGGCACCTGTCCTACGAGTTGCATGATAAAGAAGACAGTCATAAGTGCG
GCGACGATAGTCATGCCCCGCGCCCACCGGAAGGAGCTGACTGGGTTGAAGGCTCTCAAGGGCATCGGTC
GAGATCCCGGTGCCTAATGAGTGAGCTAACTTACATTAATTGCGTTGCGCTCACTGCCCGCTTTCCAGTC
GGGAAACCTGTCGTGCCAGCTGCATTAATGAATCGGCCAACGCGCGGGGAGAGGCGGTTTGCGTATTGGG
CGCCAGGGTGGTTTTTCTTTTCACCAGTGAGACGGGCAACAGCTGATTGCCCTTCACCGCCTGGCCCTGA
GAGAGTTGCAGCAAGCGGTCCACGCTGGTTTGCCCCAGCAGGCGAAAATCCTGTTTGATGGTGGTTAACG
GCGGGATATAACATGAGCTGTCTTCGGTATCGTCGTATCCCACTACCGAGATATCCGCACCAACGCGCAG
CCCGGACTCGGTAATGGCGCGCATTGCGCCCAGCGCCATCTGATCGTTGGCAACCAGCATCGCAGTGGGA
ACGATGCCCTCATTCAGCATTTGCATGGTTTGTTGAAAACCGGACATGGCACTCCAGTCGCCTTCCCGTT
CCGCTATCGGCTGAATTTGATTGCGAGTGAGATATTTATGCCAGCCAGCCAGACGCAGACGCGCCGAGAC
AGAACTTAATGGGCCCGCTAACAGCGCGATTTGCTGGTGACCCAATGCGACCAGATGCTCCACGCCCAGT
CGCGTACCGTCTTCATGGGAGAAAATAATACTGTTGATGGGTGTCTGGTCAGAGACATCAAGAAATAACG
CCGGAACATTAGTGCAGGCAGCTTCCACAGCAATGGCATCCTGGTCATCCAGCGGATAGTTAATGATCAG
CCCACTGACGCGTTGCGCGAGAAGATTGTGCACCGCCGCTTTACAGGCTTCGACGCCGCTTCGTTCTACC
ATCGACACCACCACGCTGGCACCCAGTTGATCGGCGCGAGATTTAATCGCCGCGACAATTTGCGACGGCG
CGTGCAGGGCCAGACTGGAGGTGGCAACGCCAATCAGCAACGACTGTTTGCCCGCCAGTTGTTGTGCCAC
GCGGTTGGGAATGTAATTCAGCTCCGCCATCGCCGCTTCCACTTTTTCCCGCGTTTTCGCAGAAACGTGG
CTGGCCTGGTTCACCACGCGGGAAACGGTCTGATAAGAGACACCGGCATACTCTGCGACATCGTATAACG
TTACTGGTTTCACATTCACCACCCTGAATTGACTCTCTTCCGGGCGCTATCATGCCATACCGCGAAAGGT
TTTGCGCCATTCGATGGTGTCCGGGATCTCGACGCTCTCCCTTATGCGACTCCTGCATTAGGAAGCAGCC
CAGTAGTAGGTTGAGGCCGTTGAGCACCGCCGCCGCAAGGAATGGTGCATGCAAGGAGATGGCGCCCAAC
AGTCCCCCGGCCACGGGGCCTGCCACCATACCCACGCCGAAACAAGCGCTCATGAGCCCGAAGTGGCGAG
CCCGATCTTCCCCATCGGTGATGTCGGCGATATAGGCGCCAGCAACCGCACCTGTGGCGCCGGTGATGCC
GGCCACGATGCGTCCGGCGTAGAGGATCGAGATCTCGATCCCGCGAAATTAATACGACTCACTATAGGGG
AATTGTGAGCGGATAACAATTCCCCACTAGTAATAATTTTGTTTAACTTTAAGAAGGAGATATACCATGG
GCAGCAGCCATCATCATCATCATCACAGCGGTAGCGGTAGCATGCAGTATAAACTGATTCTGAATGGCAA
AACCCTGAAAGGTGAAACCACCACCGAAGCAGTTGATGCAGCCACCGCAGAAAAAGTTTTTAAACAGTAT
GCCAATGATAACGGCGTTGATGGTGAATGGACCTATGATGATGCAACCAAAACCTATACCGTTACCGAAA
GCAGCGGTACCGGCAGCGGCGAAAACCTTTACTTCCAGGGCCATATGCTCGAGCTTAAGCAATTGGGATC
CTAATAGTCTAGAGCTAGCCCTAGGAGATCCGGCTGCTAACAAAGCCCGAAAGGAAGCTGAGTTGGCTGC
TGCCACCGCTGAGCAATAACTAGCATAACCCCTTGGGGCCTCTAAACGGGTCTTGAGGGGTTTTTTGCTG
AAAGGAGGAACTATATCCGGATATCCCGCAAGAGGCCCGGCAGTACCGGCATAACCAAGCCTATGCCTAC
AGCATCCAGGGTGACGGTGCCGAGGATGACGATGAGCGCATTGTTAGATTTCATACACGGTGCCTGACTG
CGTTAGCAATTTAACTGTGATAAACTACCGCATTAAAGCTTATCGATGATAAGCTGTCAAACATGAGAA
